>Addgene plasmid #82110 | pDONR223_DVL1_WT | addgene full sequence | sequence record 164575 | Addgene NGS Result
CTTTCCTGCGTTATCCCCTGATTCTGTGGATAACCGTATTACCGCCTTTGAGTGAGCTGATACCGCTCGC
CGCAGCCGAACGACCGAGCGCAGCGAGTCAGTGAGCGAGGAAGCGGAAGAGCGCCCAATACGCAAACCGC
CTCTCCCCGCGCGTTGGCCGATTCATTAATGCAGCTGGCACGACAGGTTTCCCGACTGGAAAGCGGGCAG
TGAGCGCAACGCAATTAATACGCGTACCGCTAGCCAGGAAGAGTTTGTAGAAACGCAAAAAGGCCATCCG
TCAGGATGGCCTTCTGCTTAGTTTGATGCCTGGCAGTTTATGGCGGGCGTCCTGCCCGCCACCCTCCGGG
CCGTTGCTTCACAACGTTCAAATCCGCTCCCGGCGGATTTGTCCTACTCAGGAGAGCGTTCACCGACAAA
CAACAGATAAAACGAAAGGCCCAGTCTTCCGACTGAGCCTTTCGTTTTATTTGATGCCTGGCAGTTCCCT
ACTCTCGCGTTAACGCTAGCATGGATGTTTTCCCAGTCACGACGTTGTAAAACGACGGCCAGTCTTAAGC
TCGGGCCCCAAATAATGATTTTATTTTGACTGATAGTGACCTGTTCGTTGCAACAAATTGATGAGCAATG
CTTTTTTATAATGCCAACTTTGTACAAAAAAGTTGGCACCATGGCGGAG
[237 nt withheld, positions 680-916]
CTGGCTGAGGGTGCTCACTCGGATGCGGGGTCCCAGGGCACGGACAGCCACACAGACCTGCCCCCGCCTC
TTGAGCGGACAGGCGGCATCGGGGACTCCCGGCCCCCCTCCTTCCACCCGAATGTGGCCAGCAGCCGTGA
CGGGATGGACAACGAGACAGGCACGGAGTCCATGGTCAGTCACCGGCGGGAGCGTGCCCGACGCCGGAAC
CGCGAGGAGGCCGCCCGGACCAATGGGCACCCAAGGGGAGACCGACGGCGGGATGTGGGGCTGCCCCCAG
ACAGCGCGTCCACCGCCCTCAGCAGCGAGCTTGAGTCCAGCAGCTTTGTGGACTCGGACGAGGATGGCAG
CACGAGCAGGCTCAGCAGCTCCACGGAGCAGAGCACCTCATCCAGACTCATCCGGAAGCACAAACGCCGG
CGGAGGAAGCAGCGCCTTCGGCAGGCGGACCGGGCCTCCTCCTTCAGCAGCATAACCGACTCCACCATGT
CCCTCAACATCGTCACTGTCACGCTCAACATGGAAAGACATCACTTTCTGGGCATCAGCATCGTGGGGCA
GAGCAACGACCGTGGAGACGGCGGCATCTACATTGGCTCCATCATGAAGGGCGGGGCTGTGGCCGCTGAC
GGCCGCATCGAGCCCGGCGACATGTTGCTGCAGGTGAATGACGTGAACTTTGAGAACATGAGCAATGACG
ATGCCGTGCGGGTGCTGCGGGAGATCGTTTCCCAGACGGGGCCCATCAGCCTCACTGTGGCCAAGTGCTG
GGACCCAACGCCCCGAAGCTACTTCACCGTCCCACGGGCTGACCCGGTGCGGCCCATCGACCCCGCCGCC
TGGCTGTCCCACACGGCGGCACTGACAGGAGCCCTGCCCCGCTACGAGCTGGAAGAGGCGCCGCTGACGG
TGAAGAGTGACATGAGCGCCGTCGTCCGGGTCATGCAGCTGCCAGACTCGGGACTGGAGATCCGCGACCG
CATGTGGCTCAAGATCACCATCGCCAATGCCGTCATCGGGGCGGACGTGGTGGACTGGCTGTACACACAC
GTGGAGGGCTTCAAGGAGCGGCGGGAGGCCCGGAAGTACGCCAGCAGCTTGCTGAAGCACGGCTTCCTGC
GGCACACGGTCAACAAGATCACCTTCTCCGAGCAGTGCTACTACGTCTTCGGGGATCTCTGCAGCAATCT
CGCCACCCTGAACCTCAACAGTGGCTCCAGTGGGACTTCGGATCAGGACACGCTGGCCCCGCTGCCCCAC
CCGGCTGCCCCCTGGCCTCTGGGTCAGGGCTACCCCTACCAGTACCCGGGACCCCCACCCTGCTTCCCGC
CTGCCTACCAGGACCCGGGCTTTAGCTATGGCAGCGGCAGCACCGGGAGTCAGCAGAGTGAAGGGAGCAA
AAGCAGTGGGTCCACCCGGAGCAGCCGCCGGGCCCCGGGCCGTGAGAAGGAGCGTCGGGCGGCGGGAGCT
GGGGGCAGTGGCAGTGAATCGGATCACACGGCACCGAGTGGGGTGGGGAGCAGCTGGCGAGAGCGTCCGG
CCGGCCAGCTCAGCCGTGGCAGCAGCCCACGCAGTCAGGCCTCGGCTACCGCCCCGGGGCTCCCCCCGCC
CCACCCCACGACCAAGGCCTATACAGTGGTGGGGGGGCCACCCGGGGGACCCCCTGTCCGGGAGCTGGCT
GCCGTCCCCCCGGAATTGACAGGCAGCCGCCAGTCCTTCCAGAAGGCTATGGGGAACCCCTGCGAGTTCT
TCGTGGACATCATGTGATTGCCAACTTTCTTGTACAAAGTTGGCATTATAAGAAAGCATTGCTTATCAAT
TTGTTGCAACGAACAGGTCACTATCAGTCAAAATAAAATCATTATTTGCCATCCAGCTGATATCCCCTAT
AGTGAGTCGTATTACATGGTCATAGCTGTTTCCTGGCAGCTCTGGCCCGTGTCTCAAAATCTCTGATGTT
ACATTGCACAAGATAAAAATATATCATCATGCCTCCTCTAGACCAGCCAGGACAGAAATGCCTCGACTTC
GCTGCTACCCAAGGTTGCCGGGTGACGCACACCGTGGAAACGGATGAAGGCACGAACCCAGTGGACATAA
GCCTGTTCGGTTCGTAAGCTGTAATGCAAGTAGCGTATGCGCTCACGCAACTGGTCCAGAACCTTGACCG
AACGCAGCGGTGGTAACGGCGCAGTGGCGGTTTTCATGGCTTGTTATGACTGTTTTTTTGGGGTACAGTC
TATGCCTCGGGCATCCAAGCAGCAAGCGCGTTACGCCGTGGGTCGATGTTTGATGTTATGGAGCAGCAAC
GATGTTACGCAGCAGGGCAGTCGCCCTAAAACAAAGTTAAACATTATGAGGGAAGCGGTGATCGCCGAAG
TATCGACTCAACTATCAGAGGTAGTTGGCGTCATCGAGCGCCATCTCGAACCGACGTTGCTGGCCGTACA
TTTGTACGGCTCCGCAGTGGATGGCGGCCTGAAGCCACACAGTGATATTGATTTGCTGGTTACGGTGACC
GTAAGGCTTGATGAAACAACGCGGCGAGCTTTGATCAACGACCTTTTGGAAACTTCGGCTTCCCCTGGAG
AGAGCGAGATTCTCCGCGCTGTAGAAGTCACCATTGTTGTGCACGACGACATCATTCCGTGGCGTTATCC
AGCTAAGCGCGAACTGCAATTTGGAGAATGGCAGCGCAATGACATTCTTGCAGGTATCTTCGAGCCAGCC
ACGATCGACATTGATCTGGCTATCTTGCTGACAAAAGCAAGAGAACATAGCGTTGCCTTGGTAGGTCCAG
CGGCGGAGGAACTCTTTGATCCGGTTCCTGAACAGGATCTATTTGAGGCGCTAAATGAAACCTTAACGCT
ATGGAACTCGCCGCCCGACTGGGCTGGCGATGAGCGAAATGTAGTGCTTACGTTGTCCCGCATTTGGTAC
AGCGCAGTAACCGGCAAAATCGCGCCGAAGGATGTCGCTGCCGACTGGGCAATGGAGCGCCTGCCGGCCC
AGTATCAGCCCGTCATACTTGAAGCTAGACAGGCTTATCTTGGACAAGAAGAAGATCGCTTGGCCTCGCG
CGCAGATCAGTTGGAAGAATTTGTCCACTACGTGAAAGGCGAGATCACCAAGGTAGTCGGCAAATAACCC
TCGAGCCACCCATGACCAAAATCCCTTAACGTGAGTTACGCGTCGTTCCACTGAGCGTCAGACCCCGTAG
AAAAGATCAAAGGATCTTCTTGAGATCCTTTTTTTCTGCGCGTAATCTGCTGCTTGCAAACAAAAAAACC
ACCGCTACCAGCGGTGGTTTGTTTGCCGGATCAAGAGCTACCAACTCTTTTTCCGAAGGTAACTGGCTTC
AGCAGAGCGCAGATACCAAATACTGTTCTTCTAGTGTAGCCGTAGTTAGGCCACCACTTCAAGAACTCTG
TAGCACCGCCTACATACCTCGCTCTGCTAATCCTGTTACCAGTGGCTGCTGCCAGTGGCGATAAGTCGTG
TCTTACCGGGTTGGACTCAAGACGATAGTTACCGGATAAGGCGCAGCGGTCGGGCTGAACGGGGGGTTCG
TGCACACAGCCCAGCTTGGAGCGAACGACCTACACCGAACTGAGATACCTACAGCGTGAGCTATGAGAAA
GCGCCACGCTTCCCGAAGGGAGAAAGGCGGACAGGTATCCGGTAAGCGGCAGGGTCGGAACAGGAGAGCG
CACGAGGGAGCTTCCAGGGGGAAACGCCTGGTATCTTTATAGTCCTGTCGGGTTTCGCCACCTCTGACTT
GAGCGTCGATTTTTGTGATGCTCGTCAGGGGGGCGGAGCCTATGGAAAAACGCCAGCAACGCGGCCTTTT
TACGGTTCCTGGCCTTTTGCTGGCCTTTTGCTCACATGTT
Features (pLannotate 1.2.2; 12 found; start..end, strand, type, name):
    121..213     +  CDS            lacI (fragment): lac repressor; lacI; The lac repressor binds to the lac operator to inhibit transcription in E. coli. This inhibition can be relieved by adding lactose or isopropyl-β-D-thiogalactopyranoside (IPTG).
    268..295     -  terminator     rrnB T2 terminator: transcription terminator T2 from the E. coli rrnB gene
    427..470     +  terminator     rrnB T1 terminator: Escherichia coli rrnB; transcription terminator T1 from the E. coli rrnB gene
    517..553     -  CDS            lacZα (fragment): LacZα fragment of β-galactosidase; lacZ fragment
    570..665     +  protein_bind   attL3: mutant version of attL; recombination site for the Gateway® LR reaction LR Clonase™
    671..2680    +  CDS            DVL1 (sequence partly withheld): DVL1_HUMAN - Experimental evidence at protein level: Swiss-Prot protein existence level 1. Participates in Wnt signaling by binding to the cytoplasmic C-terminus of frizzled family members and transducing the Wnt signal to down-stream effectors. Plays a role both in canonical and non-canonical Wnt signaling. Plays a role in the signal transduction pathways mediated by multiple Wnt genes. Required for LEF1 activation upon WNT1 and WNT3A signaling. DVL1 and PAK1 form a ternary complex with MUSK which is important for MUSK-dependent regulation of AChR clustering during the formation of the neurom
   2688..2783    -  protein_bind   attL3: mutant version of attL; recombination site for the Gateway® LR reaction LR Clonase™
   2802..2820    -  promoter       T7 promoter: promoter for bacteriophage T7 RNA polymerase
   3010..3033    +  promoter       Pc promoter (fragment): intI1 (promoter lies within the coding sequence); class 1 integron promoter
   3209..3265    +  CDS            GmR (fragment): gentamycin acetyltransferase; aacC1; confers resistance to gentamycin
   3272..4063    +  CDS            SmR: aminoglycoside adenylyltransferase (Murphy, 1985); aadA; confers resistance to spectinomycin and streptomycin
   4156..4744    +  rep_origin     ori: high-copy-number ColE1/pMB1/pBR322/pUC origin of replication
