[The description below was written by a language model from this plasmid's Addgene catalogue record and pLannotate feature annotations shown in this document.]
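Description:
pDONR223_DVL1_WT is a Gateway entry clone built on the Invitrogen pDONR223 backbone and carrying the wild-type human DVL1 open reading frame (reference transcript NM_004421.2). It belongs to the Target Accelerator Plasmid Collection, a resource of wild-type and variant cancer-related ORFs assembled for systematic functional testing. The plasmid is maintained in E. coli at high copy number through a ColE1/pUC-type origin. Selection is with spectinomycin, conferred by the aadA (SmR) aminoglycoside adenylyltransferase gene. The sequenced record is about 4.8 kb, consistent with the roughly 2.8 kb backbone plus a 2 kb insert.

DVL1 encodes Dishevelled-1, a cytoplasmic adaptor that binds Frizzled receptors and relays both canonical and non-canonical Wnt signals. The coding sequence is flanked on each side by attL recombination sites. The automated annotation labels both as attL3, so the specific site variants should not be taken from the table. These sites allow LR Clonase-mediated transfer of the ORF into any compatible Gateway destination vector. The clone is in the "closed" configuration, with a stop codon directly after the insert, so it yields native or N-terminally tagged protein but cannot be fused to C-terminal tags.

No promoter drives the insert, so expression depends on the destination vector chosen. A T7 promoter lies just outside the downstream att site and faces the insert in antisense orientation. rrnB T1 and T2 terminators upstream shield the cassette from read-through transcription. The short lacI, lacZα, GmR and integron Pc promoter fragments in the table are backbone remnants. M13 primer sites flanking the cassette allow the insert to be verified by sequencing.
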