Addgene plasmid #82110: pDONR223_DVL1_WT
Purpose: Gateway Donor vector containing DVL1 , part of the Target Accelerator Plasmid Collection.
Depositing lab: Jesse Boehm & William Hahn & David Root. Depositing organization: Broad Institute. Publication: Systematic Functional Interrogation of Rare Cancer Variants Identifies Oncogenic Alleles. Kim E, Ilic N, Shrestha Y, Zou L, Kamburov A, Zhu C, Yang X, Lubonja R, Tran N, Nguyen C, Lawrence MS, Piccioni F, Bagul M, Doench JG, Chouinard CR, Wu X, Hogstrom L, Natoli T, Tamayo P, Horn H, Corsello SM, Lage K, Root DE, Subramanian A, Golub TR, Getz G, Boehm JS, Hahn WC. Cancer Discov. 2016 Jul;6(7):714-26. doi: 10.1158/2159-8290.CD-16-0160. Epub 2016 May 4. PubMed 27147599.
Backbone
  Vector backbone: pDONR223
  Backbone manufacturer: Invitrogen
  Backbone size w/o insert (bp): 2790
  Vector type: Gateway Entry vector
Growth in bacteria
  Bacterial resistance: Spectinomycin, 50 μg/mL
  Growth temperature: 37°C
  Growth strain: DH5alpha
  Copy number: High Copy
Gene/Insert
  Gene/Insert name: DVL1 (alt name: NM_004421.2)
  Species: H. sapiens (human)
  Mutation: WT
  Entrez Gene: DVL1 (a.k.a. DRS2, DVL, DVL1L1, DVL1P1)
  Promoter: None
  Cloning method: Gateway Cloning
  Sequencing primers: 5′ M13pUC-fwd; 3′ M13-Rev
Terms and licenses: Academic/Nonprofit Terms; Industry Terms: Not Available to Industry
Depositor comments: Closed state: stop codon immediately follows insert Supporting reference: Systematic morphological profiling of human gene and allele function via Cell Painting. Rohban MH, et al. Elife. 2017, Mar 18;6. pii: e24060. PubMed PMID 28315521
How to cite: pDONR223_DVL1_WT was a gift from Jesse Boehm & William Hahn & David Root (Addgene plasmid # 82110 ; http://n2t.net/addgene:82110 ; RRID:Addgene_82110)
