>Addgene plasmid #82110 | pDONR223_DVL1_WT | depositor partial sequence | sequence record 155481 | Insert sequence
ATGGCGGAG
[237 nt withheld, positions 10-246]
CTGGCTGAGGGTGCTCACTCGGATGCGGGGTCCCAGGGCACGGACAGCCACACAGACCTGCCCCCGCCTC
TTGAGCGGACAGGCGGCATCGGGGACTCCCGGCCCCCCTCCTTCCACCCGAATGTGGCCAGCAGCCGTGA
CGGGATGGACAACGAGACAGGCACGGAGTCCATGGTCAGTCACCGGCGGGAGCGTGCCCGACGCCGGAAC
CGCGAGGAGGCCGCCCGGACCAATGGGCACCCAAGGGGAGACCGACGGCGGGATGTGGGGCTGCCCCCAG
ACAGCGCGTCCACCGCCCTCAGCAGCGAGCTTGAGTCCAGCAGCTTTGTGGACTCGGACGAGGATGGCAG
CACGAGCAGGCTCAGCAGCTCCACGGAGCAGAGCACCTCATCCAGACTCATCCGGAAGCACAAACGCCGG
CGGAGGAAGCAGCGCCTTCGGCAGGCGGACCGGGCCTCCTCCTTCAGCAGCATAACCGACTCCACCATGT
CCCTCAACATCGTCACTGTCACGCTCAACATGGAAAGACATCACTTTCTGGGCATCAGCATCGTGGGGCA
GAGCAACGACCGTGGAGACGGCGGCATCTACATTGGCTCCATCATGAAGGGCGGGGCTGTGGCCGCTGAC
GGCCGCATCGAGCCCGGCGACATGTTGCTGCAGGTGAATGACGTGAACTTTGAGAACATGAGCAATGACG
ATGCCGTGCGGGTGCTGCGGGAGATCGTTTCCCAGACGGGGCCCATCAGCCTCACTGTGGCCAAGTGCTG
GGACCCAACGCCCCGAAGCTACTTCACCGTCCCACGGGCTGACCCGGTGCGGCCCATCGACCCCGCCGCC
TGGCTGTCCCACACGGCGGCACTGACAGGAGCCCTGCCCCGCTACGAGCTGGAAGAGGCGCCGCTGACGG
TGAAGAGTGACATGAGCGCCGTCGTCCGGGTCATGCAGCTGCCAGACTCGGGACTGGAGATCCGCGACCG
CATGTGGCTCAAGATCACCATCGCCAATGCCGTCATCGGGGCGGACGTGGTGGACTGGCTGTACACACAC
GTGGAGGGCTTCAAGGAGCGGCGGGAGGCCCGGAAGTACGCCAGCAGCTTGCTGAAGCACGGCTTCCTGC
GGCACACGGTCAACAAGATCACCTTCTCCGAGCAGTGCTACTACGTCTTCGGGGATCTCTGCAGCAATCT
CGCCACCCTGAACCTCAACAGTGGCTCCAGTGGGACTTCGGATCAGGACACGCTGGCCCCGCTGCCCCAC
CCGGCTGCCCCCTGGCCTCTGGGTCAGGGCTACCCCTACCAGTACCCGGGACCCCCACCCTGCTTCCCGC
CTGCCTACCAGGACCCGGGCTTTAGCTATGGCAGCGGCAGCACCGGGAGTCAGCAGAGTGAAGGGAGCAA
AAGCAGTGGGTCCACCCGGAGCAGCCGCCGGGCCCCGGGCCGTGAGAAGGAGCGTCGGGCGGCGGGAGCT
GGGGGCAGTGGCAGTGAATCGGATCACACGGCACCGAGTGGGGTGGGGAGCAGCTGGCGAGAGCGTCCGG
CCGGCCAGCTCAGCCGTGGCAGCAGCCCACGCAGTCAGGCCTCGGCTACCGCCCCGGGGCTCCCCCCGCC
CCACCCCACGACCAAGGCCTATACAGTGGTGGGGGGGCCACCCGGGGGACCCCCTGTCCGGGAGCTGGCT
GCCGTCCCCCCGGAATTGACAGGCAGCCGCCAGTCCTTCCAGAAGGCTATGGGGAACCCCTGCGAGTTCT
TCGTGGACATCATG
